Addgene plasmid #14049: pCMV5 human p27
Depositing lab: Joan Massague. Publication: Cell-cycle inhibition by independent CDK and PCNA binding domains in p21Cip1. Luo Y, Hurwitz J, Massague J. Nature. 1995 May 11. 375(6527):159-61. 10.1038/375159a0 PubMed 7753174.
Backbone
  Vector backbone: pCMV5
  Backbone size w/o insert (bp): 4700
  Vector type: Mammalian Expression
Growth in bacteria
  Bacterial resistance: Ampicillin, 100 μg/mL
  Growth temperature: 37°C
  Growth strain: DH5alpha
  Copy number: High Copy
Gene/Insert
  Gene/Insert name: p27 (alt name: p27 Kip1)
  Species: H. sapiens (human)
  Insert size (bp): 600
  Entrez Gene: CDKN1B (a.k.a. CDKN4, KIP1, MEN1B, MEN4, P27KIP1)
  Cloning method: Restriction Enzyme; 5′ cloning site KpnI (not destroyed); 3′ cloning site BamHI (not destroyed)
  Sequencing primers: 5′ CMV Forward
Terms and licenses: Academic/Nonprofit Terms; Industry Terms: Not Available to Industry
Depositor comments: See author's map for more information.
How to cite: pCMV5 human p27 was a gift from Joan Massague (Addgene plasmid # 14049 ; http://n2t.net/addgene:14049 ; RRID:Addgene_14049)
