[The description below was written by a language model from this plasmid's Addgene catalogue record and pLannotate feature annotations shown in this document.]
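Description:
pCMV5 human p27 is a mammalian expression plasmid built on the pCMV5 backbone (about 4.7 kb) that carries the human CDKN1B coding sequence, which encodes the cyclin-dependent kinase inhibitor p27 Kip1. The sequenced construct is about 5.3 kb. The roughly 600 bp insert was placed between KpnI and BamHI sites, both of which remain intact. It lies downstream of the human cytomegalovirus immediate early enhancer and promoter and upstream of the human growth hormone polyadenylation signal, forming a simple cassette for strong constitutive transcription in transfected mammalian cells. No epitope tag, fusion partner or reporter is annotated, so the record is consistent with expression of untagged p27.

In E. coli the plasmid is propagated through a high-copy ColE1/pUC-type origin and selected with ampicillin via the β-lactamase gene and its own promoter. An f1 phage origin is also present and would allow production of single-stranded DNA. An SV40 enhancer/early promoter region follows the hGH terminator; no mammalian selection marker is annotated downstream of it, so the construct appears suited to transient rather than drug-selected expression. This SV40 region normally includes the viral origin, which can support episomal replication in cells expressing large T antigen. The T7 promoter, lac promoter/operator, CAP site and the lacI and lacZα fragments are remnants of the cloning vector lineage and have no evident role in the payload.

p27 is a potent inhibitor of cyclin E– and cyclin A–CDK2 complexes, modulates cyclin D–CDK4 complexes and is involved in G1 arrest. The plasmid is therefore suited to overexpression studies of cell-cycle control, and its associated publication concerns cell-cycle inhibition by the related CDK inhibitor p21Cip1.
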