Features (pLannotate 1.2.2; 15 found; start..end, strand, type, name):
     38..417     +  enhancer       CMV enhancer: human cytomegalovirus immediate early enhancer
    419..618     +  promoter       CMV promoter: human cytomegalovirus (CMV) immediate early promoter
    748..1341    +  CDS            CDKN1B: CDN1B_HUMAN - Also known as KIP1. Experimental evidence at protein level: Swiss-Prot protein existence level 1. Important regulator of cell cycle progression. Inhibits the kinase activity of CDK2 bound to cyclin A, but has little inhibitory activity on CDK2 bound to SPDYA (PubMed:28666995). Involved in G1 arrest. Potent inhibitor of cyclin E- and cyclin A-CDK2 complexes. Forms a complex with cyclin type D-CDK4 complexes and is involved in the assembly, stability, and modulation of CCND1-CDK4 complex activation. Acts either as an inhibitor or an activator of cyclin type D-CDK4 complexes dependi
   1362..1984    +  polyA_signal   hGH poly(A) signal: human growth hormone polyadenylation signal
   2013..2342    +  promoter       SV40 promoter: SV40 enhancer and early promoter
   2381..2399    -  promoter       T7 promoter: promoter for bacteriophage T7 RNA polymerase
   2437..2453    -  protein_bind   lac operator: The lac repressor binds to the lac operator to inhibit transcription in E. coli. This inhibition can be relieved by adding lactose or isopropyl-β-D-thiogalactopyranoside (IPTG). lac repressor encoded by lacI
   2461..2491    -  promoter       lac promoter: promoter for the E. coli lac operon
   2506..2527    -  protein_bind   CAP binding site: CAP binding activates transcription in the presence of cAMP. E. coli catabolite activator protein
   2540..2632    -  CDS            lacI (fragment): lac repressor; lacI; The lac repressor binds to the lac operator to inhibit transcription in E. coli. This inhibition can be relieved by adding lactose or isopropyl-β-D-thiogalactopyranoside (IPTG).
   2815..3403    -  rep_origin     ori: high-copy-number ColE1/pMB1/pBR322/pUC origin of replication
   3574..4434    -  CDS            AmpR: β-lactamase; bla; confers resistance to ampicillin, carbenicillin, and related antibiotics
   4435..4539    -  promoter       AmpR promoter: bla
   4566..4994    +  rep_origin     f1 ori (sequence partly withheld): f1 bacteriophage origin of replication; arrow indicates direction of (+) strand synthesis
   5025..5179    -  CDS            lacZα (fragment): LacZα fragment of β-galactosidase; lacZ fragment
>Addgene plasmid #14049 | pCMV5 human p27 | addgene full sequence | sequence record 191933 | Addgene NGS Result
ATTTATATTGGCTCATGTCCAATATGACCGCCATGTTGACATTGATTATTGACTAGTTATTAATAGTAAT
CAATTACGGGGTCATTAGTTCATAGCCCATATATGGAGTTCCGCGTTACATAACTTACGGTAAATGGCCC
GCCTGGCTGACCGCCCAACGACCCCCGCCCATTGACGTCAATAATGACGTATGTTCCCATAGTAACGCCA
ATAGGGACTTTCCATTGACGTCAATGGGTGGAGTATTTACGGTAAACTGCCCACTTGGCAGTACATCAAG
TGTATCATATGCCAAGTCCGCCCCCTATTGACGTCAATGACGGTAAATGGCCCGCCTGGCATTATGCCCA
GTACATGACCTTACGGGACTTTCCTACTTGGCAGTACATCTACGTATTAGTCATCGCTATTACCATGGTG
ATGCGGTTTTGGCAGTACACCAATGGGCGTGGATAGCGGTTTGACTCACGGGGATTTCCAAGTCTCCACC
CCATTGACGTCAATGGGAGTTTGTTTTGGCACCAAAATCAACGGGACTTTCCAAAATGTCGTAATAACCC
CGCCCCGTTGACGCAAATGGGCGGTAGGCGTGTACGGTGGGAGGTCTATATAAGCAGAGCTCGTTTAGTG
AACCGTCAGAATTCAGATCTGGTACCGCCGCGTAGGGGCGCTTTGTTTTGTTCGGTTTTGTTTTTTTGAG
AGAGCGAGAGAGGCGGTCGTGCAGACCCGGGAGAAAGCTCGGCTAGCATGTCAAACGTGCGAGTGTCTAA
CGGGAGCCCTAGCCTGGAGCGGATGGACGCCAGGCAGGCGGAGCACCCCAAGCCCTCGGCCTGCAGGAAC
CTCTTCGGCCCGGTGGACCACGAAGAGTTAACCCGGGACTTGGAGAAGCACTGCAGAGACATGGAAGAGG
CGAGCCAGCGCAAGTGGAATTTCGATTTTCAGAATCACAAACCCCTAGAGGGCAAGTACGAGTGGCAAGA
GGTGGAGAAGGGCAGCTTGCCCGAGTTCTACTACAGACCCCCGCGGCCCCCCAAAGGTGCCTGCAAGGTG
CCGGCGCAGGAGAGCCAGGATGTCAGCGGGAGCCGCCCGGCGGCGCCTTTAATTGGGGCTCCGGCTAACT
CTGAGGACACGCATTTGGTGGACCCAAAGACTGATCCGTCGGACAGCCAGACGGGGTTAGCGGAGCAATG
CGCAGGAATAAGGAAGCGACCTGCAACCGACGATTCTTCTACTCAAAACAAAAGAGCCAACAGAACAGAA
GAAAATGTTTCAGACGGTTCCCCAAATGCCGGTTCTGTGGAGCAGACGCCCAAGAAGCCTGGCCTCAGAA
GACGTCAAACGTAACGGAGCTTAAGGATCCCGGGTGGCATCCCTGTGACCCCTCCCCAGTGCCTCTCCTG
GCCCTGGAAGTTGCCACTCCAGTGCCCACCAGCCTTGTCCTAATAAAATTAAGTTGCATCATTTTGTCTG
ACTAGGTGTCCTTCTATAATATTATGGGGTGGAGGGGGGTGGTATGGAGCAAGGGGCAAGTTGGGAAGAC
AACCTGTAGGGCCTGCGGGGTCTATTGGGAACCAAGCTGGAGTGCAGTGGCACAATCTTGGCTCACTGCA
ATCTCCGCCTCCTGGGTTCAAGCGATTCTCCTGCCTCAGCCTCCCGAGTTGTTGGGATTCCAGGCATGCA
TGACCAGGCTCAGCTAATTTTTGTTTTTTTGGTAGAGACGGGGTTTCACCATATTGGCCAGGCTGGTCTC
CAACTCCTAATCTCAGGTGATCTACCCACCTTGGCCTCCCAAATTGCTGGGATTACAGGCGTGAACCACT
GCTCCCTTCCCTGTCCTTCTGATTTTAAAATAACTATACCAGCAGGAGGACGTCCAGACACAGCATAGGC
TACCTGGCCATGCCCAACCGGTGGGACATTTGAGTTGCTTGCTTGGCACTGTCCTCTCATGCGTTGGGTC
CACTCAGTAGATGCCTGTTGAATTGGGTACGCGGCCAGCTTGGCTGTGGAATGTGTGTCAGTTAGGGTGT
GGAAAGTCCCCAGGCTCCCCAGCAGGCAGAAGTATGCAAAGCATGCATCTCAATTAGTCAGCAACCAGGT
GTGGAAAGTCCCCAGGCTCCCCAGCAGGCAGAAGTATGCAAAGCATGCATCTCAATTAGTCAGCAACCAT
AGTCCCGCCCCTAACTCCGCCCATCCCGCCCCTAACTCCGCCCAGTTCCGCCCATTCTCCGCCCCATGGC
TGACTAATTTTTTTTATTTATGCAGAGGCCGAGGCCGCCTCGGCCTCTGAGCTATTCCAGAAGTAGTGAG
GAGGCTTTTTTGGAGGCCTAGGCTTTTGCAAAAAGCTCCTCGAGGAACTGAAAAACCAGAAAGTTAATTC
CCTATAGTGAGTCGTATTAAATTCGTAATCATGTCATAGCTGTTTCCTGTGTGAAATTGTTATCCGCTCA
CAATTCCACACAACATACGAGCCGGAAGCATAAAGTGTAAAGCCTGGGGTGCCTAATGAGTGAGCTAACT
CACATTAATTGCGTTGCGCTCACTGCCCGCTTTCCAGTCGGGAAACCTGTCGTGCCAGCTGCATTAATGA
ATCGGCCAACGCGCGGGGAGAGGCGGTTTGCGTATTGGGCGCTCTTCCGCTTCCTCGCTCACTGACTCGC
TGCGCTCGGTCGTTCGGCTGCGGCGAGCGGTATCAGCTCACTCAAAGGCGGTAATACGGTTATCCACAGA
ATCAGGGGATAACGCAGGAAAGAACATGTGAGCAAAAGGCCAGCAAAAGGCCAGGAACCGTAAAAAGGCC
GCGTTGCTGGCGTTTTTCCATAGGCTCCGCCCCCCTGACGAGCATCACAAAAATCGACGCTCAAGTCAGA
GGTGGCGAAACCCGACAGGACTATAAAGATACCAGGCGTTTCCCCCTGGAAGCTCCCTCGTGCGCTCTCC
TGTTCCGACCCTGCCGCTTACCGGATACCTGTCCGCCTTTCTCCCTTCGGGAAGCGTGGCGCTTTCTCAT
AGCTCACGCTGTAGGTATCTCAGTTCGGTGTAGGTCGTTCGCTCCAAGCTGGGCTGTGTGCACGAACCCC
CCGTTCAGCCCGACCGCTGCGCCTTATCCGGTAACTATCGTCTTGAGTCCAACCCGGTAAGACACGACTT
ATCGCCACTGGCAGCAGCCACTGGTAACAGGATTAGCAGAGCGAGGTATGTAGGCGGTGCTACAGAGTTC
TTGAAGTGGTGGCCTAACTACGGCTACACTAGAAGAACAGTATTTGGTATCTGCGCTCTGCTGAAGCCAG
TTACCTTCGGAAAAAGAGTTGGTAGCTCTTGATCCGGCAAACAAACCACCGCTGGTAGCGGTGGTTTTTT
TGTTTGCAAGCAGCAGATTACGCGCAGAAAAAAAGGATCTCAAGAAGATCCTTTGATCTTTTCTACGGGG
TCTGACGCTCAGTGGAACGAAAACTCACGTTAAGGGATTTTGGTCATGAGATTATCAAAAAGGATCTTCA
CCTAGATCCTTTTAAATTAAAAATGAAGTTTTAAATCAATCTAAAGTATATATGAGTAAACTTGGTCTGA
CAGTTACCAATGCTTAATCAGTGAGGCACCTATCTCAGCGATCTGTCTATTTCGTTCATCCATAGTTGCC
TGACTCCCCGTCGTGTAGATAACTACGATACGGGAGGGCTTACCATCTGGCCCCAGTGCTGCAATGATAC
CGCGAGACCCACGCTCACCGGCTCCAGATTTATCAGCAATAAACCAGCCAGCCGGAAGGGCCGAGCGCAG
AAGTGGTCCTGCAACTTTATCCGCCTCCATCCAGTCTATTAATTGTTGCCGGGAAGCTAGAGTAAGTAGT
TCGCCAGTTAATAGTTTGCGCAACGTTGTTGCCATTGCTACAGGCATCGTGGTGTCACGCTCGTCGTTTG
GTATGGCTTCATTCAGCTCCGGTTCCCAACGATCAAGGCGAGTTACATGATCCCCCATGTTGTGCAAAAA
AGCGGTTAGCTCCTTCGGTCCTCCGATCGTTGTCAGAAGTAAGTTGGCCGCAGTGTTATCACTCATGGTT
ATGGCAGCACTGCATAATTCTCTTACTGTCATGCCATCCGTAAGATGCTTTTCTGTGACTGGTGAGTACT
CAACCAAGTCATTCTGAGAATAGTGTATGCGGCGACCGAGTTGCTCTTGCCCGGCGTCAATACGGGATAA
TACCGCGCCACATAGCAGAACTTTAAAAGTGCTCATCATTGGAAAACGTTCTTCGGGGCGAAAACTCTCA
AGGATCTTACCGCTGTTGAGATCCAGTTCGATGTAACCCACTCGTGCACCCAACTGATCTTCAGCATCTT
TTACTTTCACCAGCGTTTCTGGGTGAGCAAAAACAGGAAGGCAAAATGCCGCAAAAAAGGGAATAAGGGC
GACACGGAAATGTTGAATACTCATACTCTTCCTTTTTCAATATTATTGAAGCATTTATCAGGGTTATTGT
CTCATGAGCGGATACATATTTGAATGTATTTAGAAAAATAAACAAATAGGGGTTCCGCGCACATTTCCCC
GAAAAGTGCCACCTG
[124 nt withheld, positions 4566-4689]
C
[91 nt withheld, positions 4691-4781]
A
[49 nt withheld, positions 4783-4831]
CCTTTGACGTTGGAGTCCACGTTCTTT
[37 nt withheld, positions 4859-4895]
ACCCTATCTCGGTCTATTCTTTTGATTTATAAGGGATTTTGCCGATTTCGGCCTATTGGTTAAAAAATGA
GCTGATTTAACAAAAATTTAACGCGAATTTTAACAAAATATTAACGCTTACAATTTCCATTCGCCATTCA
GGCTGCGCAACTGTTGGGAAGGGCGATCGGTGCGGGCCTCTTCGCTATTACGCCAGCTGGCGAAAGGGGG
ATGTGCTGCAAGGCGATTAAGTTGGGTAACGCCAGGGTTTTCCCAGTCACGACGTTGTAAAACGACGGCC
AGTGCCAAGCTGATCTATACATTGAATCAATATTGGCAATTAGCCATATTAGTCATTGGTTATATAGCAT
AAATCAATATTGGCTATTGGCCATTGCATACGTTGTATCTATATCATAATATGTAC
