>Addgene plasmid #14049 | pCMV5 human p27 | addgene partial sequence | sequence record 21503 | CMV-F 5'-CGCAAATGGGCGGTAGGCGTG-3'
AGCTCGTTTAGTGAACCGTCAGAATTCAGATCTGGTACCGCCGCGTAGGGGCGCTTTGTTTTGTTCGGTT
TTGTTTTTTTGAGAGAGCGAGAGAGGCGGTCGTGCAGACCCGGGAGAAAGCTCGGCTAGCATGTCAAACG
TGCGAGTGTCTAACGGGAGCCCTAGCCTGGAGCGGATGGACGCCAGGCAGGCGGAGCACCCCAAGCCCTC
GGCCTGCAGGAACCTCTTCGGCCCGGTGGACCACGAAGAGTTAACCCGGGACTTGGAGAAGCACTGCAGA
GACATGGAAGAGGCGAGCCAGCGCAAGTGGAATTTCGATTTTCAGAATCACAAACCCCTAGAGGGCAAGT
ACGAGTGGCAAGAGGTGGAGAAGGGCAGCTTGCCCGAGTTCTACTACAGACCCCCGCGGCCCCCCAAAGG
TGCCTGCAAGGTGCCGGCGCAGGAGAGCCAGGATGTCAGCGGGAGCCGCCCGGCGGCGCCTTTAATTGGG
GCTCCGGCTAACTCTGAGGACACGCATTTGGTGGACCCAAAGACTGATCCGTCGGACAGCCAGACGGGGT
TAGCGGAGCAATGCGCAGGAATAAGGAAGCGACCTGCAACCGACGATTCTTCTACTCAAAACAAAAGAGC
CAACAGAACAGAAGAAAATGTTTCAGACGGTTCCCCAAATGCCGGTTCTGTGGA
